>Addgene plasmid #215111 | pTRIPZ-p21-HA(RxL) | addgene full sequence | sequence record 426786 | Addgene NGS Result
TGGAAGGGCTAATTCACTCCCAAAGAAGACAAGATATCCTTGATCTGTGGATCTACCACACACAAGGCTA
CTTCCCTGATTAGCAGAACTACACACCAGGGCCAGGGGTCAGATATCCACTGACCTTTGGATGGTGCTAC
AAGCTAGTACCAGTTGAGCCAGATAAGGTAGAAGAGGCCAATAAAGGAGAGAACACCAGCTTGTTACACC
CTGTGAGCCTGCATGGGATGGATGACCCGGAGAGAGAAGTGTTAGAGTGGAGGTTTGACAGCCGCCTAGC
ATTTCATCACGTGGCCCGAGAGCTGCATCCGGAGTACTTCAAGAACTGCTGATATCGAGCTTGCTACAAG
GGACTTTCCGCTGGGGACTTTCCAGGGAGGCGTGGCCTGGGCGGGACTGGGGAGTGGCGAGCCCTCAGAT
CCTGCATATAAGCAGCTGCTTTTTGCCTGTACTGGGTCTCTCTGGTTAGACCAGATCTGAGCCTGGGAGC
TCTCTGGCTAACTAGGGAACCCACTGCTTAAGCCTCAATAAAGCTTGCCTTGAGTGCTTCAAGTAGTGTG
TGCCCGTCTGTTGTGTGACTCTGGTAACTAGAGATCCCTCAGACCCTTTTAGTCAGTGTGGAAAATCTCT
AGCAGTGGCGCCCGAACAGGGACTTGAAAGCGAAAGGGAAACCAGAGGAGCTCTCTCGACGCAGGACTCG
GCTTGCTGAAGCGCGCACGGCAAGAGGCGAGGGGCGGCGACTGGTGAGTACGCCAAAAATTTTGACTAGC
GGAGGCTAGAAGGAGAGAGATGGGTGCGAGAGCGTCAGTATTAAGCGGGGGAGAATTAGATCGCGATGGG
AAAAAATTCGGTTAAGGCCAGGGGGAAAGAAAAAATATAAATTAAAACATATAGTATGGGCAAGCAGGGA
GCTAGAACGATTCGCAGTTAATCCTGGCCTGTTAGAAACATCAGAAGGCTGTAGACAAATACTGGGACAG
CTACAACCATCCCTTCAGACAGGATCAGAAGAACTTAGATCATTATATAATACAGTAGCAACCCTCTATT
GTGTGCATCAAAGGATAGAGATAAAAGACACCAAGGAAGCTTTAGACAAGATAGAGGAAGAGCAAAACAA
AAGTAAGACCACCGCACAGCAAGCGGCCGGCCGCTGATCTTCAGACCTGGAGGAGGAGATATGAGGGACA
ATTGGAGAAGTGAATTATATAAATATAAAGTAGTAAAAATTGAACCATTAGGAGTAGCACCCACCAAGGC
AAAGAGAAGAGTGGTGCAGAGAGAAAAAAGAGCAGTGGGAATAGGAGCTTTGTTCCTTGGGTTCTTGGGA
GCAGCAGGAAGCACTATGGGCGCAGCGTCAATGACGCTGACGGTACAGGCCAGACAATTATTGTCTGGTA
TAGTGCAGCAGCAGAACAATTTGCTGAGGGCTATTGAGGCGCAACAGCATCTGTTGCAACTCACAGTCTG
GGGCATCAAGCAGCTCCAGGCAAGAATCCTGGCTGTGGAAAGATACCTAAAGGATCAACAGCTCCTGGGG
ATTTGGGGTTGCTCTGGAAAACTCATTTGCACCACTGCTGTGCCTTGGAATGCTAGTTGGAGTAATAAAT
CTCTGGAACAGATTTGGAATCACACGACCTGGATGGAGTGGGACAGAGAAATTAACAATTACACAAGCTT
AATACACTCCTTAATTGAAGAATCGCAAAACCAGCAAGAAAAGAATGAACAAGAATTATTGGAATTAGAT
AAATGGGCAAGTTTGTGGAATTGGTTTAACATAACAAATTGGCTGTGGTATATAAAATTATTCATAATGA
TAGTAGGAGGCTTGGTAGGTTTAAGAATAGTTTTTGCTGTACTTTCTATAGTGAATAGAGTTAGGCAGGG
ATATTCACCATTATCGTTTCAGACCCACCTCCCAACCCCGAGGGGACCCGACAGGCCCGAAGGAATAGAA
GAAGAAGGTGGAGAGAGAGACAGAGACAGATCCATTCGATTAGTGAACGGATCGGCACTGCGTGCGCCAA
TTCTGCAGACAAATGGCAGTATTCATCCACAATTTTAAAAGAAAAGGGGGGATTGGGGGGTACAGTGCAG
GGGAAAGAATAGTAGACATAATAGCAACAGACATACAAACTAAAGAATTACAAAAACAAATTACAAAAAT
TCAAAATTTTCGGGTTTATTACAGGGACAGCAGAGATCCAGTTTGGTTAGTACCGGGCCCGCTCTAGTCC
GGAATCAGTCCTGCTCCTCGGCCACGAAGTGCACGCAGTTGCCGGCCGGGTCGCGCAGGGCGAACTCCCG
CCCCCACGGCTGCTCGCCGATCTCGGTCATGGCCGGCCCGGAGGCGTCCCGGAAGTTCGTGGACACGACC
TCCGACCACTCGGCGTACAGCTCGTCCAGGCCGCGCACCCACACCCAGGCCAGGGTGTTGTCCGGCACCA
CCTGGTCCTGGACCGCGCTGATGAACAGGGTCACGTCGTCCCGGACCACACCGGCGAAGTCGTCCTCCAC
GAAGTCCCGGGAGAACCCGAGCCGGTCGGTCCAGAACTCGACCGCTCCGGCGACGTCGCGCGCGGTGAGC
ACCGGAACGGCACTGGTCAACTTGGCCATGGTGGCCCTCCTATAGTGAGTCGTATTATACTATGCCGATA
TACTATGCCGATGATTAATTGTCAACACGTGCTGCAGGTCCGAGGTTCTAGACGAGTTTACTCCCTATCA
GTGATAGAGAACGATGTCGAGTTTACTCCCTATCAGTGATAGAGAACGTATGTCGAGTTTACTCCCTATC
AGTGATAGAGAACGTATGTCGAGTTTACTCCCTATCAGTGATAGAGAACGTATGTCGAGTTTATCCCTAT
CAGTGATAGAGAACGTATGTCGAGTTTACTCCCTATCAGTGATAGAGAACGTATGTCGAGGTAGGCGTGT
ACGGTGGGAGGCCTATATAAGCAGAGCTCGTTTAGTGAACCGTCAGATCGCACCGGTCGCCACCATGTCA
GAACCGGCTGGGGATGTCCGTCAGAACCCATGCGGCAGCAAGGCCTGCGCCGCCGCCGCCGGCCCAGTGG
ACAGCGAGCAGCTGAGCCGCGACTGTGATGCGCTAATGGCGGGCTGCATCCAGGAGGCCCGTGAGCGATG
GAACTTCGACTTTGTCACCGAGACACCACTGGAGGGTGACTTCGCCTGGGAGCGTGTGCGGGGCCTTGGC
CTGCCCAAGCTCTACCTTCCCACGGGGCCCCGGCGAGGCCGGGATGAGTTGGGAGGAGGCAGGCGGCCTG
GCACCTCACCTGCTCTGCTGCAGGGGACAGCAGAGGAAGACCATGTGGACCTGTCACTGTCTTGTACCCT
TGTGCCTCGCTCAGGGGAGCAGGCTGAAGGGTCCCCAGGTGGACCTGGAGACTCTCAGGGTCGAAAACGG
CGGCAGACCAGCATGACAGATTTCTACCACTCCAAACGCCGGCTGATCTTCTCCAAGAGGAAGCCCTACC
CATACGACGTCCCAGACTACGCTTAACTCGAGAAGGTATATTGCTGTTGACAGTGAGCGATCTCGCTTGG
GCGAGAGTAAGTAGTGAAGCCACAGATGTACTTACTCTCGCCCAAGCGAGAGTGCCTACTGCCTCGGAAT
TCAAGGGGCTACTTTAGGAGCAATTATCTTGTTTACTAAAACTGAATACCTTGCTATCTCTTTGATACAT
TTTTACAAAGCTGAATTAAAATGGTATAAATTAAATCACTTTTTTCAATTGGAAGACTAATGCGGCCGGC
CATTACTCCGTCTCGTGTCTTGTTGCATATGTCTGCTGGTTTGTTTGATGTTGTTTGCGGGCGGGCCCTA
TAGTGAGTCGTATTACCTAGGACGCGTGGCCTCCGCGCCGGGTTTTGGCGCCTCCCGCGGGCGCCCCCCT
CCTCACGGCGAGCGCTGCCACGTCAGACGAAGGGCGCAGCGAGCGTCCTGATCCTTCCGCCCGGACGCTC
AGGACAGCGGCCCGCTGCTCATAAGACTCGGCCTTAGAACCCCAGTATCAGCAGAAGGACATTTTAGGAC
GGGACTTGGGTGACTCTAGGGCACTGGTTTTCTTTCCAGAGAGCGGAACAGGCGAGGAAAAGTAGTCCCT
TCTCGGCGATTCTGCGGAGGGATCTCCGTGGGGCGGTGAACGCCGATGATTATATAAGGACGCGCCGGGT
GTGGCACAGCTAGTTCCGTCGCAGCCGGGATTTGGGTCGCGGTTCTTGTTTGTGGATCGCTGTGATCGTC
ACTTGGTGAGTAGCGGGCTGCTGGGCTGGCCGGGGCTTTCGTGGCCGCCGGGCCGCTCGGTGGGACGGAA
GCGTGTGGAGAGACCGCCAAGGGCTGTAGTCTGGGTCCGCGAGCAAGGTTGCCCTGAACTGGGGGTTGGG
GGGAGCGCAGCAAAATGGCGGCTGTTCCCGAGTCTTGAATGGAAGACGCTTGTGAGGCGGGCTGTGAGGT
CGTTGAAACAAGGTGGGGGGCATGGTGGGCGGCAAGAACCCAAGGTCTTGAGGCCTTCGCTAATGCGGGA
AAGCTCTTATTCGGGTGAGATGGGCTGGGGCACCATCTGGGGACCCTGACGTGAAGTTTGTCACTGACTG
GAGAACTCGGTTTGTCGTCTGTTGCGGGGGCGGCAGTTATGGCGGTGCCGTTGGGCAGTGCACCCGTACC
TTTGGGAGCGCGCGCCCTCGTCGTGTCGTGACGTCACCCGTTCTGTTGGCTTATAATGCAGGGTGGGGCC
ACCTGCCGGTAGGTGTGCGGTAGGCTTTTCTCCGTCGCAGGACGCAGGGTTCGGGCCTAGGGTAGGCTCT
CCTGAATCGACAGGCGCCGGACCTCTGGTGAGGGGAGGGATAAGTGAGGCGTCAGTTTCTTTGGTCGGTT
TTATGTACCTATCTTCTTAAGTAGCTGAAGCTCCGGTTTTGAACTATGCGCTCGGGGTTGGCGAGTGTGT
TTTGTGAAGTTTTTTAGGCACCTTTTGAAATGTAATCATTTGGGTCAATATGTAATTTTCAGTGTTAGAC
TAGTAAATTGTCCGCTAAATTCTGGCCGTTTTTGGCTTTTTTGTTAGACGCTAGCGGATCCATAACTTCG
TATAGTATACATTATACGAAGTTATGCCACCATGTCTAGGCTGGACAAGAGCAAAGTCATAAACGGAGCT
CTGGAATTACTCAATGGTGTCGGTATCGAAGGCCTGACGACAAGGAAACTCGCTCAAAAGCTGGGAGTTG
AGCAGCCTACCCTGTACTGGCACGTGAAGAACAAGCGGGCCCTGCTCGATGCCCTGCCAATCGAGATGCT
GGACAGGCATCATACCCACTTCTGCCCCCTGGAAGGCGAGTCATGGCAAGACTTTCTGCGGAACAACGCC
AAGTCATACCGCTGTGCTCTCCTCTCACATCGCGACGGGGCTAAAGTGCATCTCGGCACCCGCCCAACAG
AGAAACAGTACGAAACCCTGGAAAATCAGCTCGCGTTCCTGTGTCAGCAAGGCTTCTCCCTGGAGAACGC
ACTGTACGCTCTGTCCGCCGTGGGCCACTTTACACTGGGCTGCGTATTGGAGGAACAGGAGCATCAAGTA
GCAAAAGAGGAAAGAGAGACACCTACCACCGATTCTATGCCCCCACTTCTGAGACAAGCAATTGAGCTGT
TCGACCGGCAGGGAGCCGAACCTGCCTTCCTTTTCGGCCTGGAACTAATCATATGTGGCCTGGAGAAACA
GCTAAAGTGCGAAAGCGGCGGGCCGACCGACGCCCTTGACGATTTTGACTTAGACATGCTCCCAGCCGAT
GCCCTTGACGATTTTGACCTTGACATGCTCCCCGGGTAAATAACTTCGTATAGTATACATTATACGAAGT
TATGGATCCGCGGCCGCAAATTCCGCCCCTCTCCCTCCCCCCCCCCTAACGTTACTGGCCGAAGCCGCTT
GGAATAAGGCCGGTGTGCGTTTGTCTATATGTTATTTTCCACCATATTGCCGTCTTTTGGCAATGTGAGG
GCCCGGAAACCTGGCCCTGTCTTCTTGACGAGCATTCCTAGGGGTCTTTCCCCTCTCGCCAAAGGAATGC
AAGGTCTGTTGAATGTCGTGAAGGAAGCAGTTCCTCTGGAAGCTTCTTGAAGACAAACAACGTCTGTAGC
GACCCTTTGCAGGCAGCGGAACCCCCCACCTGGCGACAGGTGCCTCTGCGGCCAAAAGCCACGTGTATAA
GATACACCTGCAAAGGCGGCACAACCCCAGTGCCACGTTGTGAGTTGGATAGTTGTGGAAAGAGTCAAAT
GGCTCTCCTCAAGCGTATTCAACAAGGGGCTGAAGGATGCCCAGAAGGTACCCCATTGTATGGGATCTGA
TCTGGGGCCTCGGTGCACATGCTTTACATGTGTTTAGTCGAGGTTAAAAAAACGTCTAGGCCCCCCGAAC
CACGGGGACGTGGTTTTCCTTTGAAAAACACGATAATACCATGGCCACCGAGTACAAGCCCACGGTGCGC
CTCGCCACCCGCGACGACGTCCCCCGGGCCGTACGCACCCTCGCCGCCGCGTTCGCCGACTACCCCGCCA
CGCGCCACACCGTCGACCCGGACCGCCACATCGAGCGGGTCACCGAGCTGCAAGAACTCTTCCTCACGCG
CGTCGGGCTCGACATCGGCAAGGTGTGGGTCGCGGACGACGGCGCCGCGGTGGCGGTCTGGACCACGCCG
GAGAGCGTCGAAGCGGGGGCGGTGTTCGCCGAGATCGGCTCGCGCATGGCCGAGTTGAGCGGTTCCCGGC
TGGCCGCGCAGCAACAGATGGAAGGCCTCCTGGCGCCGCACCGGCCCAAGGAGCCCGCGTGGTTCCTGGC
CACCGTCGGCGTCTCGCCCGACCACCAGGGCAAGGGTCTGGGCAGCGCCGTCGTGCTCCCCGGAGTGGAG
GCGGCCGAGCGCGCTGGGGTGCCCGCCTTCCTGGAGACCTCCGCGCCCCGCAACCTCCCCTTCTACGAGC
GGCTCGGCTTCACCGTCACCGCCGACGTCGAGGTGCCCGAAGGACCGCGCACCTGGTGCATGACCCGCAA
GCCCGGTGCCTGAGTTCGCGTCTGGAACAATCAACCTCTGGATTACAAAATTTGTGAAAGATTGACTGGT
ATTCTTAACTATGTTGCTCCTTTTACGCTATGTGGATACGCTGCTTTAATGCCTTTGTATCATGCTATTG
CTTCCCGTATGGCTTTCATTTTCTCCTCCTTGTATAAATCCTGGTTGCTGTCTCTTTATGAGGAGTTGTG
GCCCGTTGTCAGGCAACGTGGCGTGGTGTGCACTGTGTTTGCTGACGCAACCCCCACTGGTTGGGGCATT
GCCACCACCTGTCAGCTCCTTTCCGGGACTTTCGCTTTCCCCCTCCCTATTGCCACGGCGGAACTCATCG
CCGCCTGCCTTGCCCGCTGCTGGACAGGGGCTCGGCTGTTGGGCACTGACAATTCCGTGGTGTTGTCGGG
GAAGCTGACGTCCTTTCCATGGCTGCTCGCCTGTGTTGCCACCTGGATTCTGCGCGGGACGTCCTTCTGC
TACGTCCCTTCGGCCCTCAATCCAGCGGACCTTCCTTCCCGCGGCCTGCTGCCGGCTCTGCGGCCTCTTC
CGCGTCTTCGCCTTCGCCCTCAGACGAGTCGGATCTCCCTTTGGGCCGCCTCCCCGCCTGGAATTAATTC
TGCAGTCGAGACCTAGAAAAACATGGAGCAATCACAAGTAGCAATACAGCAGCTACCAATGCTGATTGTG
CCTGGCTAGAAGCACAAGAGGAGGAGGAGGTGGGTTTTCCAGTCACACCTCAGGTACCTTTAAGACCAAT
GACTTACAAGGCAGCTGTAGATCTTAGCCACTTTTTAAAAGAAAAGAGGGGACTGGAAGGGCTAATTCAC
TCCCAACGAAGACAAGATCTGCTTTTTGCTTGTACTGGGTCTCTCTGGTTAGACCAGATCTGAGCCTGGG
AGCTCTCTGGCTAACTAGGGAACCCACTGCTTAAGCCTCAATAAAGCTTGCCTTGAGTGCTTCAAGTAGT
GTGTGCCCGTCTGTTGTGTGACTCTGGTAACTAGAGATCCCTCAGACCCTTTTAGTCAGTGTGGAAAATC
TCTAGCAGTAGTAGTTCATGTCATCTTATTATTCAGTATTTATAACTTGCAAAGAAATGAATATCAGAGA
GTGAGAGGCCTTGACATTGTTTAAACCCGCTGATCAGCCTCGACTGTGCCTTCTAGTTGCCAGCCATCTG
TTGTTTGCCCCTCCCCCGTGCCTTCCTTGACCCTGGAAGGTGCCACTCCCACTGTCCTTTCCTAATAAAA
TGAGGAAATTGCATCGCATTGTCTGAGTAGGTGTCATTCTATTCTGGGGGGTGGGGTGGGGCAGGACAGC
AAGGGGGAGGATTGGGAAGACAATAGCAGGCATGCTGGGGATGCGGTGGGCTCTATGGCTTCTGAGGCGG
AAAGAACCAGCTGGGGCTCTAGGGGGTATCCCC
[124 nt withheld, positions 8504-8627]
C
[91 nt withheld, positions 8629-8719]
A
[49 nt withheld, positions 8721-8769]
CCTTTGACGTTGGAGTCCACGTTCTTT
[37 nt withheld, positions 8797-8833]
ACCCTATCTCGGTCTATTCTTTTGATTTATAAGGGATTTTGCCGATTTCGGCCTATTGGTTAAAAAATGA
GCTGATTTAACAAAAATTTAACGCGAATTAATTCTGTGGAATGTGTGTCAGTTAGGGTGTGGAAAGTCCC
CAGGCTCCCCAGCAGGCAGAAGTATGCAAAGCATGCATCTCAATTAGTCAGCAACCAGGTGTGGAAAGTC
CCCAGGCTCCCCAGCAGGCAGAAGTATGCAAAGCATGCATCTCAATTAGTCAGCAACCATAGTCCCGCCC
CTAACTCCGCCCATCCCGCCCCTAACTCCGCCCAGTTCCGCCCATTCTCCGCCCCATGGCTGACTAATTT
TTTTTATTTATGCAGAGGCCGAGGCCGCCTCTGCCTCTGAGCTATTCCAGAAGTAGTGAGGAGGCTTTTT
TGGAGGCCTAGGCTTTTGCAAAAAGCTCCCGGGAGCTTGTATATCCATTTTCGGATCTGATCAGCACGTG
ATGAAAAAGCCTGAACTCACCGCGACGTCTGTCGAGAAGTTTCTGATCGAAAAGTTCGACAGCGTCTCCG
ACCTGATGCAGCTCTCGGAGGGCGAAGAATCTCGTGCTTTCAGCTTCGATGTAGGAGGGCGTGGATATGT
CCTGCGGGTAAATAGCTGCGCCGATGGTTTCTACAAAGATCGTTATGTTTATCGGCACTTTGCATCGGCC
GCGCTCCCGATTCCGGAAGTGCTTGACATTGGGGAATTAATTCAGCGAGAGCCTGACCTATTGCATCTCC
CGCCGTGCACAGGGTGTCACGTTGCAAGACCTGCCTGAAACCGAACTGCCCGCTGTTCTGCAGCCGGTCG
CGGAGGCCATGGATGCGATCGCTGCGGCCGATCTTAGCCAGACGAGCGGGTTCGGCCCATTCGGACCGCA
AGGAATCGGTCAATACACTACATGGCGTGATTTCATATGCGCGATTGCTGATCCCCATGTGTATCACTGG
CAAACTGTGATGGACGACACCGTCAGTGCGTCCGTCGCGCAGGCTCTCGATGAGCTGATGCTTTGGGCCG
AGGACTGCCCCGAAGTCCGGCACCTCGTGCACGCGGATTTCGGCTCCAACAATGTCCTGACGGACAATGG
CCGCATAACAGCGGTCATTGACTGGAGCGAGGCGATGTTCGGGGATTCCCAATACGAGGTCGCCAACATC
TTCTTCTGGAGGCCGTGGTTGGCTTGTATGGAGCAGCAGACGCGCTACTTCGAGCGGAGGCATCCGGAGC
TTGCAGGATCGCCGCGGCTCCGGGCGTATATGCTCCGCATTGGTCTTGACCAACTCTATCAGAGCTTGGT
TGACGGCAATTTCGATGATGCAGCTTGGGCGCAGGGTCGATGCGACGCAATCGTCCGATCCGGAGCCGGG
ACTGTCGGGCGTACACAAATCGCCCGCAGAAGCGCGGCCGTCTGGACCGATGGCTGTGTAGAAGTACTCG
CCGATAGTGGAAACCGACGCCCCAGCACTCGTCCGAGGGCAAAGGAATAGCACGTGCTACGAGATTTCGA
TTCCACCGCCGCCTTCTATGAAAGGTTGGGCTTCGGAATCGTTTTCCGGGACGCCGGCTGGATGATCCTC
CAGCGCGGGGATCTCATGCTGGAGTTCTTCGCCCACCCCAACTTGTTTATTGCAGCTTATAATGGTTACA
AATAAAGCAATAGCATCACAAATTTCACAAATAAAGCATTTTTTTCACTGCATTCTAGTTGTGGTTTGTC
CAAACTCATCAATGTATCTTATCATGTCTGTATACCGTCGACCTCTAGCTAGAGCTTGGCGTAATCATGG
TCATAGCTGTTTCCTGTGTGAAATTGTTATCCGCTCACAATTCCACACAACATACGAGCCGGAAGCATAA
AGTGTAAAGCCTGGGGTGCCTAATGAGTGAGCTAACTCACATTAATTGCGTTGCGCTCACTGCCCGCTTT
CCAGTCGGGAAACCTGTCGTGCCAGCTGCATTAATGAATCGGCCAACGCGCGGGGAGAGGCGGTTTGCGT
ATTGGGCGCTCTTCCGCTTCCTCGCTCACTGACTCGCTGCGCTCGGTCGTTCGGCTGCGGCGAGCGGTAT
CAGCTCACTCAAAGGCGGTAATACGGTTATCCACAGAATCAGGGGATAACGCAGGAAAGAACATGTGAGC
AAAAGGCCAGCAAAAGGCCAGGAACCGTAAAAAGGCCGCGTTGCTGGCGTTTTTCCATAGGCTCCGCCCC
CCTGACGAGCATCACAAAAATCGACGCTCAAGTCAGAGGTGGCGAAACCCGACAGGACTATAAAGATACC
AGGCGTTTCCCCCTGGAAGCTCCCTCGTGCGCTCTCCTGTTCCGACCCTGCCGCTTACCGGATACCTGTC
CGCCTTTCTCCCTTCGGGAAGCGTGGCGCTTTCTCATAGCTCACGCTGTAGGTATCTCAGTTCGGTGTAG
GTCGTTCGCTCCAAGCTGGGCTGTGTGCACGAACCCCCCGTTCAGCCCGACCGCTGCGCCTTATCCGGTA
ACTATCGTCTTGAGTCCAACCCGGTAAGACACGACTTATCGCCACTGGCAGCAGCCACTGGTAACAGGAT
TAGCAGAGCGAGGTATGTAGGCGGTGCTACAGAGTTCTTGAAGTGGTGGCCTAACTACGGCTACACTAGA
AGAACAGTATTTGGTATCTGCGCTCTGCTGAAGCCAGTTACCTTCGGAAAAAGAGTTGGTAGCTCTTGAT
CCGGCAAACAAACCACCGCTGGTAGCGGTGGTTTTTTTGTTTGCAAGCAGCAGATTACGCGCAGAAAAAA
AGGATCTCAAGAAGATCCTTTGATCTTTTCTACGGGGTCTGACGCTCAGTGGAACGAAAACTCACGTTAA
GGGATTTTGGTCATGAGATTATCAAAAAGGATCTTCACCTAGATCCTTTTAAATTAAAAATGAAGTTTTA
AATCAATCTAAAGTATATATGAGTAAACTTGGTCTGACAGTTACCAATGCTTAATCAGTGAGGCACCTAT
CTCAGCGATCTGTCTATTTCGTTCATCCATAGTTGCCTGACTCCCCGTCGTGTAGATAACTACGATACGG
GAGGGCTTACCATCTGGCCCCAGTGCTGCAATGATACCGCGAGACCCACGCTCACCGGCTCCAGATTTAT
CAGCAATAAACCAGCCAGCCGGAAGGGCCGAGCGCAGAAGTGGTCCTGCAACTTTATCCGCCTCCATCCA
GTCTATTAATTGTTGCCGGGAAGCTAGAGTAAGTAGTTCGCCAGTTAATAGTTTGCGCAACGTTGTTGCC
ATTGCTACAGGCATCGTGGTGTCACGCTCGTCGTTTGGTATGGCTTCATTCAGCTCCGGTTCCCAACGAT
CAAGGCGAGTTACATGATCCCCCATGTTGTGCAAAAAAGCGGTTAGCTCCTTCGGTCCTCCGATCGTTGT
CAGAAGTAAGTTGGCCGCAGTGTTATCACTCATGGTTATGGCAGCACTGCATAATTCTCTTACTGTCATG
CCATCCGTAAGATGCTTTTCTGTGACTGGTGAGTACTCAACCAAGTCATTCTGAGAATAGTGTATGCGGC
GACCGAGTTGCTCTTGCCCGGCGTCAATACGGGATAATACCGCGCCACATAGCAGAACTTTAAAAGTGCT
CATCATTGGAAAACGTTCTTCGGGGCGAAAACTCTCAAGGATCTTACCGCTGTTGAGATCCAGTTCGATG
TAACCCACTCGTGCACCCAACTGATCTTCAGCATCTTTTACTTTCACCAGCGTTTCTGGGTGAGCAAAAA
CAGGAAGGCAAAATGCCGCAAAAAAGGGAATAAGGGCGACACGGAAATGTTGAATACTCATACTCTTCCT
TTTTCAATATTATTGAAGCATTTATCAGGGTTATTGTCTCATGAGCGGATACATATTTGAATGTATTTAG
AAAAATAAACAAATAGGGGTTCCGCGCACATTTCCCCGAAAAGTGCCACCTGACGTCGACGGATCGGGAG
ATCAACTTGTTTATTGCAGCTTATAATGGTTACAAATAAAGCAATAGCATCACAAATTTCACAAATAAAG
CATTTTTTTCACTGCATTCTAGTTGTGGTTTGTCCAAACTCATCAATGTATCTTATCATGTCTGGATCAA
CTGGATAACTCAAGCTAACCAAAATCATCCCAAACTTCCCACCCCATACCCTATTACCACTGCCAATTAC
CTGTGGTTTCATTTACTCTAAACCTGTGATTCCTCTGAATTATTTTCATTTTAAAGAAATTGTATTTGTT
AAATATGTACTACAAACTTAGTAGT
Features (pLannotate 1.2.2; 38 found; start..end, strand, type, name):
    377..634     +  LTR            5' LTR (truncated): truncated 5' long terminal repeat (LTR) from HIV-1
    681..806     +  misc_feature   HIV-1 Ψ: packaging signal of human immunodeficiency virus type 1
    790..1128    +  CDS            HIV-1 gag (fragment): gag protein from human immunodeficiency virus 1; gag
   1303..1536    +  misc_feature   RRE: The Rev response element (RRE) of HIV-1 allows for Rev-dependent mRNA export from the nucleus to the cytoplasm.
   1913..2013    +  CDS            Rev (fragment): human immunodeficiency virus 1 (HIV-1) Rev protein; rev; enhances nuclear export of unspliced and incompletely spliced viral mRNAs
   2063..2180    +  misc_feature   cPPT/CTS: central polypurine tract and central termination sequence of HIV-1
   2245..2619    -  CDS            BleoR: antibiotic-binding protein; Sh ble from Streptoalloteichus hindustanus; confers resistance to bleomycin, phleomycin, and Zeocin™
   2639..2686    -  promoter       EM7 promoter: synthetic bacterial promoter&nbsp
   2713..2991    +  promoter       tight TRE promoter (fragment): Tet-responsive promoter PTight, consisting of seven tet operator sequences followed by the minimal CMV promoter
   3005..3498    +  CDS            p21 (fragment): human cyclin-dependent kinase inhibitor 1A; Homo sapiens CDKN1A; mediates p53-dependent arrest in the G1 phase of the cell cycle
   3531..3556    +  ncRNA          5' miR-30a (fragment): sequence upstream of the 71-nt precursor of the human miR-30a microRNA (Zeng et al., 2002) miRNA
   3640..3752    +  ncRNA          3' miR-30a: sequence downstream of the 71-nt precursor of the human miR-30a microRNA (Zeng et al., 2002) miRNA
   3847..3865    -  promoter       T7 promoter: promoter for bacteriophage T7 RNA polymerase
   3878..5089    +  promoter       UbC promoter: human ubiquitin C promoter
   5102..5135    +  protein_bind   loxP511: Cre-mediated recombination occurs in the 8-bp core sequence (GTATACAT). loxP511 sites are compatible with each other, but incompatible with wild-type loxP sites. Cre recombinase
   5142..5849    +  CDS            rtTA3: reverse tetracycline transactivator 3 activates expression from Tet-responsive promoters in the presence of doxycycline
   5850..5883    +  protein_bind   loxP511: Cre-mediated recombination occurs in the 8-bp core sequence (GTATACAT). loxP511 sites are compatible with each other, but incompatible with wild-type loxP sites. Cre recombinase
   5906..6478    +  misc_feature   IRES: internal ribosome entry site (IRES) of the encephalomyocarditis virus (EMCV)
   6487..7083    +  CDS            PuroR: puromycin N-acetyltransferase; pac from Streptomyces alboniger; confers resistance to puromycin
   7099..7687    +  misc_feature   WPRE: woodchuck hepatitis virus posttranscriptional regulatory element
   7704..7892    +  CDS            nef (fragment): NEF_HV1Z2 - Experimental evidence at protein level: Swiss-Prot protein existence level 1. Extracellular Nef protein targets CD4(+) T-lymphocytes for apoptosis by interacting with CXCR4 surface receptors. From Human immunodeficiency virus type 1 group M subtype D (isolate Z2/CDC-Z34) (HIV-1).
   7894..8127    +  LTR            3' LTR (ΔU3): self-inactivating 3' long terminal repeat (LTR) from HIV-1
   8234..8458    +  polyA_signal   bGH poly(A) signal: bovine growth hormone polyadenylation signal
   8462..8483    +  promoter       SV40 promoter (fragment): SV40 enhancer and early promoter
   8504..8932    +  rep_origin     f1 ori (sequence partly withheld): f1 bacteriophage origin of replication; arrow indicates direction of (+) strand synthesis
   8946..9275    +  promoter       SV40 promoter: SV40 enhancer and early promoter
   9324..10353   +  CDS            HygR (fragment): aminoglycoside phosphotransferase from E. coli; aph(4)-Ia; confers resistance to hygromycin
  10363..10488   +  CDS            ble (fragment): BLE_KLEPN - Experimental evidence at protein level: Swiss-Prot protein existence level 1. Binding protein with a strong affinity to the bleomycin family of antibiotics. Binds to CL990; an antimitotic-antibiotic compound. From Klebsiella pneumoniae.
  10483..10604   +  polyA_signal   SV40 poly(A) signal: SV40 polyadenylation signal
  10675..10697   -  protein_bind   lac operator (fragment): The lac repressor binds to the lac operator to inhibit transcription in E. coli. This inhibition can be relieved by adding lactose or isopropyl-β-D-thiogalactopyranoside (IPTG). lac repressor encoded by lacI
  10701..10731   -  promoter       lac promoter: promoter for the E. coli lac operon
  10746..10767   -  protein_bind   CAP binding site: CAP binding activates transcription in the presence of cAMP. E. coli catabolite activator protein
  10780..10872   -  CDS            lacI (fragment): lac repressor; lacI; The lac repressor binds to the lac operator to inhibit transcription in E. coli. This inhibition can be relieved by adding lactose or isopropyl-β-D-thiogalactopyranoside (IPTG).
  11055..11643   -  rep_origin     ori: high-copy-number ColE1/pMB1/pBR322/pUC origin of replication
  11814..12674   -  CDS            AmpR: β-lactamase; bla; confers resistance to ampicillin, carbenicillin, and related antibiotics
  12675..12779   -  promoter       AmpR promoter: bla
  12827..12961   +  polyA_signal   SV40 poly(A) signal: SV40 polyadenylation signal
  13128..329     +  CDS            nef (fragment) (across the origin): NEF_HV1BR - Experimental evidence at protein level: Swiss-Prot protein existence level 1. Extracellular Nef protein targets CD4(+) T-lymphocytes for apoptosis by interacting with CXCR4 surface receptors (PubMed:14990729). From Human immunodeficiency virus type 1 group M subtype B (isolate BRU/LAI) (HIV-1).
