[The description below was written by a language model from this plasmid's Addgene catalogue record and pLannotate feature annotations shown in this document.]
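Description:
pTRIPZ-p21-HA(RxL) is a doxycycline-inducible, HIV-1-based lentiviral expression plasmid built on the pTRIPZ backbone for delivering a mutant form of human p21 (CDKN1A, also CIP1/WAF1) into mammalian cells. It is maintained in E. coli through a high-copy ColE1/pUC-type origin with ampicillin resistance. An f1 origin and an EM7-driven bleomycin/Zeocin resistance gene are also annotated. The lentiviral portion comprises a truncated 5' LTR, the Ψ packaging signal with a gag fragment, the RRE for Rev-dependent RNA export, the cPPT/CTS, a WPRE, and a self-inactivating ΔU3 3' LTR, so the transfer genome can be packaged when helper functions are supplied in trans and integrates without LTR promoter activity.

The payload is the p21 coding sequence with a C-terminal HA tag, placed under a Tet-responsive promoter (tet operator repeats upstream of a minimal CMV promoter). The "RxL" designation refers to alanine substitutions R19A, R20A, L21A and F22A. Remnants of the miR-30a flanking sequences from the original pTRIPZ shRNA context remain downstream of the insert. A second cassette uses the human UbC promoter to express rtTA3, flanked by loxP511 sites, followed by an EMCV IRES and the puromycin resistance gene. This makes the system all-in-one: transduced cells are selected with puromycin and constitutively produce the transactivator, which switches on p21-HA(RxL) only when doxycycline is added. Outside the LTRs, the feature table also detects an SV40 promoter followed by hygromycin and ble gene fragments, but the catalogue lists only puromycin as the mammalian marker. The associated publication concerns D-type cyclins and DNA mismatch repair, though the record does not detail this mutant's specific experimental role.
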