Addgene plasmid #215111: pTRIPZ-p21-HA(RxL)
Purpose: Expresses p21-HA(RxL) in mammalian cells from an inducible lentiviral vector.
Depositing lab: Michele Pagano. Depositing organization: NYU Grossman School of Medicine. Publication: CDK-independent role of D-type cyclins in regulating DNA mismatch repair. Rona G, Miwatani-Minter B, Zhang Q, Goldberg HV, Kerzhnerman MA, Howard JB, Simoneschi D, Lane E, Hobbs JW, Sassani E, Wang AA, Keegan S, Laverty DJ, Piett CG, Pongor LS, Xu ML, Andrade J, Thomas A, Sicinski P, Askenazi M, Ueberheide B, Fenyo D, Nagel ZD, Pagano M. Mol Cell. 2024 Feb 29:S1097-2765(24)00129-1. doi: 10.1016/j.molcel.2024.02.010. PubMed 38458201.
Backbone
  Vector backbone: pTRIPZ
  Vector type: Mammalian Expression, Lentiviral
  Selectable markers: Puromycin
Growth in bacteria
  Bacterial resistance: Ampicillin, 100 μg/mL
  Growth temperature: 37°C
  Growth strain: NEB Stable
  Copy number: High Copy
Gene/Insert
  Gene/Insert name: CDKN1A (alt names: CIP1; p21; WAF1)
  Species: H. sapiens (human)
  Mutation: p21(RxL) denotes mutations: R19A, R20A, L21A, F22A.
  Entrez Gene: CDKN1A (a.k.a. CAP20, CDKN1, CIP1, MDA-6, P21, SDI1, WAF1, p21CIP1)
  Promoter: CMV (Tet inducible)
  Tag / fusion protein: HA (C terminal on insert)
  Cloning method: Unknown
  Sequencing primers: 5′ CMV min FWR; 3′ T7
Terms and licenses: Academic/Nonprofit Terms; Industry Terms: Not Available to Industry
How to cite: pTRIPZ-p21-HA(RxL) was a gift from Michele Pagano (Addgene plasmid # 215111 ; http://n2t.net/addgene:215111 ; RRID:Addgene_215111)
